Addgene plasmid #77329: PNCK gRNA (BRDN0001148324)
Purpose: 3rd generation lentiviral gRNA plasmid targeting human PNCK
Depositing lab: John Doench & David Root. Depositing organization: Broad Institute. Publication: Optimized sgRNA design to maximize activity and minimize off-target effects of CRISPR-Cas9. Doench JG, Fusi N, Sullender M, Hegde M, Vaimberg EW, Donovan KF, Smith I, Tothova Z, Wilen C, Orchard R, Virgin HW, Listgarten J, Root DE. Nat Biotechnol. 2016 Jan 18. doi: 10.1038/nbt.3437. PubMed 26780180.
Backbone
  Vector backbone: lentiGuide-Puro
  Backbone manufacturer: Zhang Lab (Addgene plasmid # 52963)
  Vector type: Mammalian Expression, Lentiviral, CRISPR
  Selectable markers: Puromycin
Growth in bacteria
  Bacterial resistance: Ampicillin, 100 μg/mL
  Growth temperature: 37°C
  Growth strain: DH5alpha
  Copy number: High Copy
Gene/Insert
  Gene/Insert name: PNCK (alt names: PNCK; NM_001039582.3)
  gRNA/shRNA sequence: GGAGCAGAAACCCTACGGGA
  Species: H. sapiens (human)
  Entrez Gene: PNCK (a.k.a. BSTK3, CaMK1b, FLJ50403, FLJ50549, FLJ56451, FLJ59811, MGC45419)
  Promoter: hU6
  Cloning method: Unknown
  Sequencing primers: 5′ U6-F; 3′ pS2-R
Terms and licenses: Academic/Nonprofit Terms; Industry Terms: Not Available to Industry
Depositor comments: The gRNA was designed to target the following Genbank reference sequence(s): NM_001039582.3,NM_001135740.1. Note that this plasmid does NOT contain Cas9. It should be used in conjunction with lentiCas9-Blast (Addgene #52962) or otherwise with cell lines already expressing Cas9. Browse the full kinome gRNA library at http://www.addgene.org/pooled-library/broadgpp-human-kinome/ or visit http://www.broadinstitute.org/rnai/public/ for detailed protocols and information.
How to cite: PNCK gRNA (BRDN0001148324) was a gift from John Doench & David Root (Addgene plasmid # 77329 ; http://n2t.net/addgene:77329 ; RRID:Addgene_77329)
