[The description below was written by a language model from this plasmid's Addgene catalogue record and pLannotate feature annotations shown in this document.]
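Description:
PNCK gRNA (BRDN0001148324) is a third-generation lentiviral CRISPR guide plasmid built on the lentiGuide-Puro backbone, carrying a single guide RNA directed against human PNCK (also known as CaMK1b). It belongs to a human kinome gRNA collection. In bacteria it is maintained as a high-copy plasmid through a ColE1/pUC-type origin and selected with ampicillin via the β-lactamase gene. An f1 origin, an SV40 origin and remnants of lac and phage promoter elements are also present in the backbone.

The viral genome is framed by an RSV promoter fused to a truncated HIV-1 5′ LTR, which makes transcription of the packaged RNA Tat-independent, and by a self-inactivating ΔU3 3′ LTR followed by an SV40 polyadenylation signal. Between these lie the Ψ packaging signal with a partial gag sequence, the Rev response element for nuclear export of the full-length transcript, and a cPPT/CTS that aids nuclear import in transduced cells.

The payload consists of two expression units. A human U6 RNA polymerase III promoter drives the PNCK-specific spacer joined to the Streptococcus pyogenes guide RNA scaffold. An EF-1α promoter with its first intron drives puromycin N-acetyltransferase, with a WPRE downstream to enhance transcript expression, allowing puromycin selection of transduced mammalian cells.

The plasmid does not encode Cas9, so it is intended for use alongside a separate Cas9 lentiviral vector or in cell lines that already express Cas9. Its typical use is to disrupt PNCK by targeted cleavage.
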