Features (pLannotate 1.2.2; 29 found; start..end, strand, type, name):
     14..80      +  CDS            small t antigen (fragment): SV40 (simian virus 40) small t antigen
    106..317     +  promoter       EF-1α core promoter: core promoter for human elongation factor EF-1α
    318..1256    +  intron         EF-1α intron A: intron upstream of the start codon of human EF-1α
   1278..1877    +  CDS            PuroR (fragment): puromycin N-acetyltransferase; pac from Streptomyces; confers resistance to puromycin
   1893..2481    +  misc_feature   WPRE: woodchuck hepatitis virus posttranscriptional regulatory element
   2532..2551    +  misc_feature   cPPT/CTS (fragment): central polypurine tract and central termination sequence of HIV-1
   2553..2786    +  LTR            3' LTR (ΔU3): self-inactivating 3' long terminal repeat (LTR) from HIV-1
   2864..2985    +  polyA_signal   SV40 poly(A) signal: SV40 polyadenylation signal
   3025..3160    +  rep_origin     SV40 ori: SV40 origin of replication
   3181..3199    -  promoter       T7 promoter: promoter for bacteriophage T7 RNA polymerase
   3207..3362    +  CDS            lacZα (fragment): LacZα fragment of β-galactosidase; lacZ fragment
   3367..3795    +  rep_origin     f1 ori (sequence partly withheld): f1 bacteriophage origin of replication; arrow indicates direction of (+) strand synthesis
   3848..3952    +  promoter       AmpR promoter: bla
   3953..4813    +  CDS            AmpR: β-lactamase; bla; confers resistance to ampicillin, carbenicillin, and related antibiotics
   4984..5572    +  rep_origin     ori: high-copy-number ColE1/pMB1/pBR322/pUC origin of replication
   5755..5847    +  CDS            lacI (fragment): lac repressor; lacI; The lac repressor binds to the lac operator to inhibit transcription in E. coli. This inhibition can be relieved by adding lactose or isopropyl-β-D-thiogalactopyranoside (IPTG).
   5860..5881    +  protein_bind   CAP binding site: CAP binding activates transcription in the presence of cAMP. E. coli catabolite activator protein
   5896..5926    +  promoter       lac promoter: promoter for the E. coli lac operon
   5934..5950    +  protein_bind   lac operator: The lac repressor binds to the lac operator to inhibit transcription in E. coli. This inhibition can be relieved by adding lactose or isopropyl-β-D-thiogalactopyranoside (IPTG). lac repressor encoded by lacI
   5995..6013    +  promoter       T3 promoter: promoter for bacteriophage T3 RNA polymerase
   6041..6267    +  promoter       RSV promoter: Rous sarcoma virus enhancer/promoter
   6268..6448    +  LTR            5' LTR (truncated): truncated 5' long terminal repeat (LTR) from HIV-1
   6495..6620    +  misc_feature   HIV-1 Ψ: packaging signal of human immunodeficiency virus type 1
   6604..6967    +  CDS            HIV-1 gag (fragment): gag protein from human immunodeficiency virus 1; gag
   7113..7346    +  misc_feature   RRE: The Rev response element (RRE) of HIV-1 allows for Rev-dependent mRNA export from the nucleus to the cytoplasm.
   7723..7749    +  CDS            Rev (fragment): human immunodeficiency virus 1 (HIV-1) Rev protein; rev; enhances nuclear export of unspliced and incompletely spliced viral mRNAs
   7753..7993    +  promoter       U6 promoter: RNA polymerase III promoter for human U6 snRNA
   8023..8098    +  misc_RNA       gRNA scaffold: guide RNA scaffold for the Streptococcus pyogenes CRISPR/Cas9 system
   8154..8271    +  misc_feature   cPPT/CTS: central polypurine tract and central termination sequence of HIV-1
>Addgene plasmid #77329 | PNCK gRNA (BRDN0001148324) | addgene full sequence | sequence record 187550 | Addgene Assembled Sequence
CCCGGGTGCAAAGATGGATAAAGTTTTAAACAGAGAGGAATCTTTGCAGCTAATGGACCTTCTAGGTCTT
GAAAGGAGTGGGAATTGGCTCCGGTGCCCGTCAGTGGGCAGAGCGCACATCGCCCACAGTCCCCGAGAAG
TTGGGGGGAGGGGTCGGCAATTGATCCGGTGCCTAGAGAAGGTGGCGCGGGGTAAACTGGGAAAGTGATG
TCGTGTACTGGCTCCGCCTTTTTCCCGAGGGTGGGGGAGAACCGTATATAAGTGCAGTAGTCGCCGTGAA
CGTTCTTTTTCGCAACGGGTTTGCCGCCAGAACACAGGTAAGTGCCGTGTGTGGTTCCCGCGGGCCTGGC
CTCTTTACGGGTTATGGCCCTTGCGTGCCTTGAATTACTTCCACCTGGCTGCAGTACGTGATTCTTGATC
CCGAGCTTCGGGTTGGAAGTGGGTGGGAGAGTTCGAGGCCTTGCGCTTAAGGAGCCCCTTCGCCTCGTGC
TTGAGTTGAGGCCTGGCCTGGGCGCTGGGGCCGCCGCGTGCGAATCTGGTGGCACCTTCGCGCCTGTCTC
GCTGCTTTCGATAAGTCTCTAGCCATTTAAAATTTTTGATGACCTGCTGCGACGCTTTTTTTCTGGCAAG
ATAGTCTTGTAAATGCGGGCCAAGATCTGCACACTGGTATTTCGGTTTTTGGGGCCGCGGGCGGCGACGG
GGCCCGTGCGTCCCAGCGCACATGTTCGGCGAGGCGGGGCCTGCGAGCGCGGCCACCGAGAATCGGACGG
GGGTAGTCTCAAGCTGGCCGGCCTGCTCTGGTGCCTGGCCTCGCGCCGCCGTGTATCGCCCCGCCCTGGG
CGGCAAGGCTGGCCCGGTCGGCACCAGTTGCGTGAGCGGAAAGATGGCCGCTTCCCGGCCCTGCTGCAGG
GAGCTCAAAATGGAGGACGCGGCGCTCGGGAGAGCGGGCGGGTGAGTCACCCACACAAAGGAAAAGGGCC
TTTCCGTCCTCAGCCGTCGCTTCATGTGACTCCACGGAGTACCGGGCGCCGTCCAGGCACCTCGATTAGT
TCTCGAGCTTTTGGAGTACGTCGTCTTTAGGTTGGGGGGAGGGGTTTTATGCGATGGAGTTTCCCCACAC
TGAGTGGGTGGAGACTGAAGTTAGGCCAGCTTGGCACTTGATGTAATTCTCCTTGGAATTTGCCCTTTTT
GAGTTTGGATCTTGGTTCATTCTCAAGCCTCAGACAGTGGTTCAAAGTTTTTTTCTTCCATTTCAGGTGT
CGTGACGTACGGCCACCATGACCGAGTACAAGCCCACGGTGCGCCTCGCCACCCGCGACGACGTCCCCAG
GGCCGTACGCACCCTCGCCGCCGCGTTCGCCGACTACCCCGCCACGCGCCACACCGTCGATCCGGACCGC
CACATCGAGCGGGTCACCGAGCTGCAAGAACTCTTCCTCACGCGCGTCGGGCTCGACATCGGCAAGGTGT
GGGTCGCGGACGACGGCGCCGCCGTGGCGGTCTGGACCACGCCGGAGAGCGTCGAAGCGGGGGCGGTGTT
CGCCGAGATCGGCCCGCGCATGGCCGAGTTGAGCGGTTCCCGGCTGGCCGCGCAGCAACAGATGGAAGGC
CTCCTGGCGCCGCACCGGCCCAAGGAGCCCGCGTGGTTCCTGGCCACCGTCGGAGTCTCGCCCGACCACC
AGGGCAAGGGTCTGGGCAGCGCCGTCGTGCTCCCCGGAGTGGAGGCGGCCGAGCGCGCCGGGGTGCCCGC
CTTCCTGGAGACCTCCGCGCCCCGCAACCTCCCCTTCTACGAGCGGCTCGGCTTCACCGTCACCGCCGAC
GTCGAGGTGCCCGAAGGACCGCGCACCTGGTGCATGACCCGCAAGCCCGGTGCCTGAACGCGTTAAGTCG
ACAATCAACCTCTGGATTACAAAATTTGTGAAAGATTGACTGGTATTCTTAACTATGTTGCTCCTTTTAC
GCTATGTGGATACGCTGCTTTAATGCCTTTGTATCATGCTATTGCTTCCCGTATGGCTTTCATTTTCTCC
TCCTTGTATAAATCCTGGTTGCTGTCTCTTTATGAGGAGTTGTGGCCCGTTGTCAGGCAACGTGGCGTGG
TGTGCACTGTGTTTGCTGACGCAACCCCCACTGGTTGGGGCATTGCCACCACCTGTCAGCTCCTTTCCGG
GACTTTCGCTTTCCCCCTCCCTATTGCCACGGCGGAACTCATCGCCGCCTGCCTTGCCCGCTGCTGGACA
GGGGCTCGGCTGTTGGGCACTGACAATTCCGTGGTGTTGTCGGGGAAATCATCGTCCTTTCCTTGGCTGC
TCGCCTGTGTTGCCACCTGGATTCTGCGCGGGACGTCCTTCTGCTACGTCCCTTCGGCCCTCAATCCAGC
GGACCTTCCTTCCCGCGGCCTGCTGCCGGCTCTGCGGCCTCTTCCGCGTCTTCGCCTTCGCCCTCAGACG
AGTCGGATCTCCCTTTGGGCCGCCTCCCCGCGTCGACTTTAAGACCAATGACTTACAAGGCAGCTGTAGA
TCTTAGCCACTTTTTAAAAGAAAAGGGGGGACTGGAAGGGCTAATTCACTCCCAACGAAGACAAGATCTG
CTTTTTGCTTGTACTGGGTCTCTCTGGTTAGACCAGATCTGAGCCTGGGAGCTCTCTGGCTAACTAGGGA
ACCCACTGCTTAAGCCTCAATAAAGCTTGCCTTGAGTGCTTCAAGTAGTGTGTGCCCGTCTGTTGTGTGA
CTCTGGTAACTAGAGATCCCTCAGACCCTTTTAGTCAGTGTGGAAAATCTCTAGCAGTACGTATAGTAGT
TCATGTCATCTTATTATTCAGTATTTATAACTTGCAAAGAAATGAATATCAGAGAGTGAGAGGAACTTGT
TTATTGCAGCTTATAATGGTTACAAATAAAGCAATAGCATCACAAATTTCACAAATAAAGCATTTTTTTC
ACTGCATTCTAGTTGTGGTTTGTCCAAACTCATCAATGTATCTTATCATGTCTGGCTCTAGCTATCCCGC
CCCTAACTCCGCCCATCCCGCCCCTAACTCCGCCCAGTTCCGCCCATTCTCCGCCCCATGGCTGACTAAT
TTTTTTTATTTATGCAGAGGCCGAGGCCGCCTCGGCCTCTGAGCTATTCCAGAAGTAGTGAGGAGGCTTT
TTTGGAGGCCTAGGGACGTACCCAATTCGCCCTATAGTGAGTCGTATTACGCGCGCTCACTGGCCGTCGT
TTTACAACGTCGTGACTGGGAAAACCCTGGCGTTACCCAACTTAATCGCCTTGCAGCACATCCCCCTTTC
GCCAGCTGGCGTAATAGCGAAGAGGCCCGCACCGATCGCCCTTCCCAACAGTTGCGCAGCCTGAATGGCG
AATGGG
[124 nt withheld, positions 3367-3490]
C
[91 nt withheld, positions 3492-3582]
A
[49 nt withheld, positions 3584-3632]
CCTTTGACGTTGGAGTCCACGTTCTTT
[37 nt withheld, positions 3660-3696]
ACCCTATCTCGGTCTATTCTTTTGATTTATAAGGGATTTTGCCGATTTCGGCCTATTGGTTAAAAAATGA
GCTGATTTAACAAAAATTTAACGCGAATTTTAACAAAATATTAACGCTTACAATTTAGGTGGCACTTTTC
GGGGAAATGTGCGCGGAACCCCTATTTGTTTATTTTTCTAAATACATTCAAATATGTATCCGCTCATGAG
ACAATAACCCTGATAAATGCTTCAATAATATTGAAAAAGGAAGAGTATGAGTATTCAACATTTCCGTGTC
GCCCTTATTCCCTTTTTTGCGGCATTTTGCCTTCCTGTTTTTGCTCACCCAGAAACGCTGGTGAAAGTAA
AAGATGCTGAAGATCAGTTGGGTGCACGAGTGGGTTACATCGAACTGGATCTCAACAGCGGTAAGATCCT
TGAGAGTTTTCGCCCCGAAGAACGTTTTCCAATGATGAGCACTTTTAAAGTTCTGCTATGTGGCGCGGTA
TTATCCCGTATTGACGCCGGGCAAGAGCAACTCGGTCGCCGCATACACTATTCTCAGAATGACTTGGTTG
AGTACTCACCAGTCACAGAAAAGCATCTTACGGATGGCATGACAGTAAGAGAATTATGCAGTGCTGCCAT
AACCATGAGTGATAACACTGCGGCCAACTTACTTCTGACAACGATCGGAGGACCGAAGGAGCTAACCGCT
TTTTTGCACAACATGGGGGATCATGTAACTCGCCTTGATCGTTGGGAACCGGAGCTGAATGAAGCCATAC
CAAACGACGAGCGTGACACCACGATGCCTGTAGCAATGGCAACAACGTTGCGCAAACTATTAACTGGCGA
ACTACTTACTCTAGCTTCCCGGCAACAATTAATAGACTGGATGGAGGCGGATAAAGTTGCAGGACCACTT
CTGCGCTCGGCCCTTCCGGCTGGCTGGTTTATTGCTGATAAATCTGGAGCCGGTGAGCGTGGGTCTCGCG
GTATCATTGCAGCACTGGGGCCAGATGGTAAGCCCTCCCGTATCGTAGTTATCTACACGACGGGGAGTCA
GGCAACTATGGATGAACGAAATAGACAGATCGCTGAGATAGGTGCCTCACTGATTAAGCATTGGTAACTG
TCAGACCAAGTTTACTCATATATACTTTAGATTGATTTAAAACTTCATTTTTAATTTAAAAGGATCTAGG
TGAAGATCCTTTTTGATAATCTCATGACCAAAATCCCTTAACGTGAGTTTTCGTTCCACTGAGCGTCAGA
CCCCGTAGAAAAGATCAAAGGATCTTCTTGAGATCCTTTTTTTCTGCGCGTAATCTGCTGCTTGCAAACA
AAAAAACCACCGCTACCAGCGGTGGTTTGTTTGCCGGATCAAGAGCTACCAACTCTTTTTCCGAAGGTAA
CTGGCTTCAGCAGAGCGCAGATACCAAATACTGTTCTTCTAGTGTAGCCGTAGTTAGGCCACCACTTCAA
GAACTCTGTAGCACCGCCTACATACCTCGCTCTGCTAATCCTGTTACCAGTGGCTGCTGCCAGTGGCGAT
AAGTCGTGTCTTACCGGGTTGGACTCAAGACGATAGTTACCGGATAAGGCGCAGCGGTCGGGCTGAACGG
GGGGTTCGTGCACACAGCCCAGCTTGGAGCGAACGACCTACACCGAACTGAGATACCTACAGCGTGAGCT
ATGAGAAAGCGCCACGCTTCCCGAAGGGAGAAAGGCGGACAGGTATCCGGTAAGCGGCAGGGTCGGAACA
GGAGAGCGCACGAGGGAGCTTCCAGGGGGAAACGCCTGGTATCTTTATAGTCCTGTCGGGTTTCGCCACC
TCTGACTTGAGCGTCGATTTTTGTGATGCTCGTCAGGGGGGCGGAGCCTATGGAAAAACGCCAGCAACGC
GGCCTTTTTACGGTTCCTGGCCTTTTGCTGGCCTTTTGCTCACATGTTCTTTCCTGCGTTATCCCCTGAT
TCTGTGGATAACCGTATTACCGCCTTTGAGTGAGCTGATACCGCTCGCCGCAGCCGAACGACCGAGCGCA
GCGAGTCAGTGAGCGAGGAAGCGGAAGAGCGCCCAATACGCAAACCGCCTCTCCCCGCGCGTTGGCCGAT
TCATTAATGCAGCTGGCACGACAGGTTTCCCGACTGGAAAGCGGGCAGTGAGCGCAACGCAATTAATGTG
AGTTAGCTCACTCATTAGGCACCCCAGGCTTTACACTTTATGCTTCCGGCTCGTATGTTGTGTGGAATTG
TGAGCGGATAACAATTTCACACAGGAAACAGCTATGACCATGATTACGCCAAGCGCGCAATTAACCCTCA
CTAAAGGGAACAAAAGCTGGAGCTGCAAGCTTAATGTAGTCTTATGCAATACTCTTGTAGTCTTGCAACA
TGGTAACGATGAGTTAGCAACATGCCTTACAAGGAGAGAAAAAGCACCGTGCATGCCGATTGGTGGAAGT
AAGGTGGTACGATCGTGCCTTATTAGGAAGGCAACAGACGGGTCTGACATGGATTGGACGAACCACTGAA
TTGCCGCATTGCAGAGATATTGTATTTAAGTGCCTAGCTCGATACATAAACGGGTCTCTCTGGTTAGACC
AGATCTGAGCCTGGGAGCTCTCTGGCTAACTAGGGAACCCACTGCTTAAGCCTCAATAAAGCTTGCCTTG
AGTGCTTCAAGTAGTGTGTGCCCGTCTGTTGTGTGACTCTGGTAACTAGAGATCCCTCAGACCCTTTTAG
TCAGTGTGGAAAATCTCTAGCAGTGGCGCCCGAACAGGGACTTGAAAGCGAAAGGGAAACCAGAGGAGCT
CTCTCGACGCAGGACTCGGCTTGCTGAAGCGCGCACGGCAAGAGGCGAGGGGCGGCGACTGGTGAGTACG
CCAAAAATTTTGACTAGCGGAGGCTAGAAGGAGAGAGATGGGTGCGAGAGCGTCAGTATTAAGCGGGGGA
GAATTAGATCGCGATGGGAAAAAATTCGGTTAAGGCCAGGGGGAAAGAAAAAATATAAATTAAAACATAT
AGTATGGGCAAGCAGGGAGCTAGAACGATTCGCAGTTAATCCTGGCCTGTTAGAAACATCAGAAGGCTGT
AGACAAATACTGGGACAGCTACAACCATCCCTTCAGACAGGATCAGAAGAACTTAGATCATTATATAATA
CAGTAGCAACCCTCTATTGTGTGCATCAAAGGATAGAGATAAAAGACACCAAGGAAGCTTTAGACAAGAT
AGAGGAAGAGCAAAACAAAAGTAAGACCACCGCACAGCAAGCGGCCGCTGATCTTCAGACCTGGAGGAGG
AGATATGAGGGACAATTGGAGAAGTGAATTATATAAATATAAAGTAGTAAAAATTGAACCATTAGGAGTA
GCACCCACCAAGGCAAAGAGAAGAGTGGTGCAGAGAGAAAAAAGAGCAGTGGGAATAGGAGCTTTGTTCC
TTGGGTTCTTGGGAGCAGCAGGAAGCACTATGGGCGCAGCGTCAATGACGCTGACGGTACAGGCCAGACA
ATTATTGTCTGGTATAGTGCAGCAGCAGAACAATTTGCTGAGGGCTATTGAGGCGCAACAGCATCTGTTG
CAACTCACAGTCTGGGGCATCAAGCAGCTCCAGGCAAGAATCCTGGCTGTGGAAAGATACCTAAAGGATC
AACAGCTCCTGGGGATTTGGGGTTGCTCTGGAAAACTCATTTGCACCACTGCTGTGCCTTGGAATGCTAG
TTGGAGTAATAAATCTCTGGAACAGATTTGGAATCACACGACCTGGATGGAGTGGGACAGAGAAATTAAC
AATTACACAAGCTTAATACACTCCTTAATTGAAGAATCGCAAAACCAGCAAGAAAAGAATGAACAAGAAT
TATTGGAATTAGATAAATGGGCAAGTTTGTGGAATTGGTTTAACATAACAAATTGGCTGTGGTATATAAA
ATTATTCATAATGATAGTAGGAGGCTTGGTAGGTTTAAGAATAGTTTTTGCTGTACTTTCTATAGTGAAT
AGAGTTAGGCAGGGATATTCACCATTATCGTTTCAGACCCACCTCCCAACCCCGAGGGGACCCAGAGAGG
GCCTATTTCCCATGATTCCTTCATATTTGCATATACGATACAAGGCTGTTAGAGAGATAATTAGAATTAA
TTTGACTGTAAACACAAAGATATTAGTACAAAATACGTGACGTAGAAAGTAATAATTTCTTGGGTAGTTT
GCAGTTTTAAAATTATGTTTTAAAATGGACTATCATATGCTTACCGTAACTTGAAAGTATTTCGATTTCT
TGGCTTTATATATCTTGTGGAAAGGACGAAACACCGGGAGCAGAAACCCTACGGGAGTTTTAGAGCTAGA
AATAGCAAGTTAAAATAAGGCTAGTCCGTTATCAACTTGAAAAAGTGGCACCGAGTCGGTGCTTTTTTAA
GCTTGGCGTAACTAGATCTTGAGACAAATGGCAGTATTCATCCACAATTTTAAAAGAAAAGGGGGGATTG
GGGGGTACAGTGCAGGGGAAAGAATAGTAGACATAATAGCAACAGACATACAAACTAAAGAATTACAAAA
ACAAATTACAAAAATTCAAAATTTTCGGGTTTATTACAGGGACAGCAGAGATCCACTTTGGCGCCGGCTC
GAGGGGG
