>Addgene plasmid #77329 | PNCK gRNA (BRDN0001148324) | depositor partial sequence | sequence record 144789 | Target Sequence
GGAGCAGAAACCCTACGGGA
