>Addgene plasmid #77329 | PNCK gRNA (BRDN0001148324) | addgene partial sequence | sequence record 187549 | hU6-F
NCGTAGAAAGTAATAATTTCTTGGGTAGTTTGCAGTTTTAAAATTATGTTTTAAAATGGACTATCATATG
CTTACCGTAACTTGAAAGTATTTCGATTTCTTGGCTTTATATATCTTGTGGAAAGGACGAAACACCGGGA
GCAGAAACCCTACGGGAGTTTTAGAGCTAGAAATAGCAAGTTAAAATAAGGCTAGTCCGTTATCAACTTG
AAAAAGTGGCACCGAGTCGGTGCTTTTTTAAGCTTGGCGTAACTAGATCTTGAGACAAATGGCAGTATTC
ATCCACAATTTTAAAAGAAAAGGGGGGATTGGGGGGTACAGTGCAGGGGAAAGAATAGTAGACATAATAG
CAACAGACATACAAACTAAAGAATTACAAAAACAAATTACAAAAATTCAAAATTTTCGGGTTTATTACAG
GGACAGCAGAGATCCACTTTGGCGCCGGCTCGAGGGGGCCCGGGTGCAAAGATGGATAAAGTTTTAAACA
GAGAGGAATCTTTGCAGCTAATGGACCTTCTAGGTCTTGAAAGGAGTGGGAATTGGCTCCGGTGCCCGTC
AGTGGGCAGA
